>Addgene plasmid #247353 | pGEM-HaloTag-RPA194 | addgene full sequence | sequence record 491701 | Addgene NGS Result
ATGATTACGCCAAGCTATTTAGGTGACACTATAGAATACTCAAGCTATGCATCCAACGCGTTGGGAGCTC
TCCCATATGGTCGACCCTTGCTCACCAATGTGTCATTAACGCCTAGCTTGGTGCCTGGAAAAAACTGGAT
GCTCAATAAATGTTTGTGAGGTTATAGATCGATAGAGGAAGAGAGGGAGGTAGAAGTATTTGTCATAAAA
ATAGGAGAACTTGAAGACAAATAAGGTTCTGGAAGAAAGGAAAGTTTCAAGAGAGTGCATTGGAGAATGT
CAAATGCTACCTTGATCAAAATGAAGACTAAAGAGAGTTCCCTTGATTTAACAACCAGACCGAGAATATA
GCAGGGTCCTAGCAAAGAGAAGTTAACGCCTGAACTGACACTTGAAGGACAATCATTTTACAAACAAGAG
GAAACTTACTACGTGCCTAATTAACCATGTCAGGTACACTATGGTTAATTCCACAAATGCTTGTTAGTTA
ACGAGGAGACTGGCAGATGATAACGCTGCAGACCAGGACCCTCCCCACCCTTATATTCCCCTACCTCAGC
GCAAACTCTTTCCCCCAGCACCACCGGCCTCTTATCCAGGCAGTCCACGCCGGCCCAGGAACGTTCCCAG
AACTACGGCTCCCAGCAGGACAAGCGCCAGACAAGCCTGGACTCAAGAGGATAGACTGGGCAAAAGCGCT
TCTGGGAATCGTAGTTTAGGGCGCCGACCTCAAGATCCAGGCTGGGCACGCTACCCGACCAACTCCTTAC
TTGAGCTCTTCAGCCGAATACATCCCGAAGGAAATGCCCTGCAGCCGCCGCCAGGGCATGTTCTTGGAGA
TCAACATTGAACCGCCGCCACCAGATCCACCTCCACCAGATCCACCTCCACCACCGGAAATCTCCAGAGT
AGACAGCCAGCGCGCGATCTCGCTGCCGATCAGGTCCGGGTTGTCTTCTTGCAGCAGATTCAGACCCGGG
CCGATGTCCACAGCCTTGCAGTTAGGCAGGCTTTTGGCCAGGCGAGCGGCTTCGGCCGGTGGGATCAGAA
CGCCTGGGGTGCCCCAGAACAGCAGCTTCGGGACAGGGGACTGGTGCAGCCAGTCCATGTATTCTTCGAC
CAGCGCGACGATGTTCGCTGGCTCACCGGCGATTGGCAGCTCGTTTGGGAAGCGCCACAGTGGCTCGCGG
TCAACAGGATTCAGGAACGGCTCGCGGTAATGGTCCATCTCGACTTCAGTCAGCGGGCGGACGACACCCA
TCGGCAGCGTACCCTCGATAAAAACGTTCTGATCGATGATCAGCTTGCGGCCGACGTCGGTGGTGCGGAA
GGCCTGGAAGGTCTCGCGGGCAAATTCTGGCCATTCGTCCCAGGTCGGGATAGGGCGGATGAACTCCATA
AATGCAATACCTTTGACGCGCTCTGGATTGCGCTTGGCCCAGTGGAAACCCAGAGCGGAGCCCCAGTCGT
GAATGACCAGGACGACCTCTTCCAGACCCAGGGCTTCGATGAAGGCATCCATGAAGCGGACGTGGTCGTC
GAAGAAATAACCCAGGTCTGGTTTGTCGGATTTGCCCATACCGATCAGGTCTGGAGCAATGCAGCGATGG
GTCGGTGCAACATGCGGGATGATGTTGCGCCACACGTAGGAGGAGGTCGGGTTACCGTGCAGGAACAGCA
CAGGGGTGCCATCGCGCGGACCAACATCGACGTAGTGCATGCGCTCGCCCAGGACTTCCACATAATGGGG
GTCGAATGGAAAGCCAGTACCGATTTCGGATCCCATGGGACCGGGGTTTTCTTCCACGTCTCCTGCTTGC
TTTAACAGAGAGAAGTTCGTGGCTCCGGATCCGGCACCGGGCTTGCGGGTCATGCACCAGGTGCGCGGTC
CTTCGGGCACCTCGACGTCGGCGGTGACGGTGAAGCCGAGCCGCTCGTAGAAGGGGAGGTTGCGGGGCGC
GGAGGTCTCCAGGAAGGCGGGCACCCCGGCGCGCTCGGCCGCCTCCACTCCGGGGAGCACGACGGCGCTG
CCCAGACCCTTGCCCTGGTGGTCGGGCGAGACGCCGACGGTGGCCAGGAACCACGCGGGCTCCTTGGGCC
GGTGCGGCGCCAGGAGGCCTTCCATCTGTTGCTGCGCGGCCAGCCGGGAACCGCTCAACTCGGCCATGCG
CGGGCCGATCTCGGCGAACACCGCCCCCGCTTCGACGCTCTCCGGCGTGGTCCAGACCGCCACCGCGGCG
CCGTCGTCCGCGACCCACACCTTGCCGATGTCGAGCCCGACGCGCGTGAGGAAGAGTTCTTGCAGCTCGG
TGACCCGCTCGATGTGGCGGTCCGGGTCGACGGTGTGGCGCGTGGCGGGGTAGTCGGCGAACGCGGCGGC
GAGGGTGCGTACGGCCCGGGGGACGTCGTCGCGGGTGGCGAGGCGCACCGTGGGCTTGTACTCGGTCATC
CTCCAGGTCCGTTTTGAATTCCGACACCCCAAGAGACGTTCCACTCACCACCTGACTATTCTTAATTCAA
CCTCAAGCCCGGAGTCACCACGCGATTCAACGTGCGCTTGCGCGCGGAAGCGGTCGCAGGAACGACATTT
ACGTGGATGAGATCACTTCTACATGGGGGGGGAACAAATAGTTGTACGACTCTCTGCTCGCTCTTTTGTT
TTGAAAACAATCAAAGATATATAAGACATCAAAATAATCATTTAGGAAAATTCCTCCGAGGCAAATCGGG
TGTATAGAGCTTTTAGCTTCCGTGACGAAGTCTTTCAAACCATGAGCTTGCAACCTCCCATTTTATGATT
GCTTTCGTCTTCTTCCGCTTCAGCCAATAGCGGAGCTGTTCCCTGCTCCCCGCCCACTGCGCCCCACCTT
CCTGAAGGTCGAGGCACGCTTTCCCAACATGCTCTGCAGAGAAATCAAAGATGGCGGTTGTATCTGCTGT
TCGCTGGCTGGGCCTCCGCAGCAGGCTTGGCCAGCCGCTGACGGGTCGGCGGGCGGGTTTGTGTGAACAG
GCACGCAGCTGCAGGTAAGAGACGCTTAGGGTATCCGCGAAGAAGACCGCGGAGTCACCTTAGTCCTATG
TTTCCCAGCTGGCTGTGGAAGTAGGCACGATGAAATGGTTTGCTCATGCGCGCCCTTAACGGTCGCGTGC
CCTTAAGACCAGGTACGCGGAGGTGGCCCTTTGAAATAGGATTCGCAACGCATTTATTGAATTCCCGCGG
CCGCCATGGCGGCCGGGAGCATGCGACGTCGGGCCCAATTCGCCCTATAGTGAGTCGTATTACAATTCAC
TGGCCGTCGTTTTACAACGTCGTGACTGGGAAAACCCTGGCGTTACCCAACTTAATCGCCTTGCAGCACA
TCCCCCTTTCGCCAGCTGGCGTAATAGCGAAGAGGCCCGCACCGATCGCCCTTCCCAACAGTTGCGCAGC
CTGAATGGCGAATGG
[124 nt withheld, positions 3446-3569]
C
[91 nt withheld, positions 3571-3661]
A
[49 nt withheld, positions 3663-3711]
CCTTTGACGTTGGAGTCCACGTTCTTT
[37 nt withheld, positions 3739-3775]
ACCCTATCTCGGTCTATTCTTTTGATTTATAAGGGATTTTGCCGATTTCGGCCTATTGGTTAAAAAATGA
GCTGATTTAACAAAAATTTAACGCGAATTTTAACAAAATATTAACGCTTACAATTTCCTGATGCGGTATT
TTCTCCTTACGCATCTGTGCGGTATTTCACACCGCATCAGGTGGCACTTTTCGGGGAAATGTGCGCGGAA
CCCCTATTTGTTTATTTTTCTAAATACATTCAAATATGTATCCGCTCATGAGACAATAACCCTGATAAAT
GCTTCAATAATATTGAAAAAGGAAGAGTATGAGTATTCAACATTTCCGTGTCGCCCTTATTCCCTTTTTT
GCGGCATTTTGCCTTCCTGTTTTTGCTCACCCAGAAACGCTGGTGAAAGTAAAAGATGCTGAAGATCAGT
TGGGTGCACGAGTGGGTTACATCGAACTGGATCTCAACAGCGGTAAGATCCTTGAGAGTTTTCGCCCCGA
AGAACGTTTTCCAATGATGAGCACTTTTAAAGTTCTGCTATGTGGCGCGGTATTATCCCGTATTGACGCC
GGGCAAGAGCAACTCGGTCGCCGCATACACTATTCTCAGAATGACTTGGTTGAGTACTCACCAGTCACAG
AAAAGCATCTTACGGATGGCATGACAGTAAGAGAATTATGCAGTGCTGCCATAACCATGAGTGATAACAC
TGCGGCCAACTTACTTCTGACAACGATCGGAGGACCGAAGGAGCTAACCGCTTTTTTGCACAACATGGGG
GATCATGTAACTCGCCTTGATCGTTGGGAACCGGAGCTGAATGAAGCCATACCAAACGACGAGCGTGACA
CCACGATGCCTGTAGCAATGGCAACAACGTTGCGCAAACTATTAACTGGCGAACTACTTACTCTAGCTTC
CCGGCAACAATTAATAGACTGGATGGAGGCGGATAAAGTTGCAGGACCACTTCTGCGCTCGGCCCTTCCG
GCTGGCTGGTTTATTGCTGATAAATCTGGAGCCGGTGAGCGTGGGTCTCGCGGTATCATTGCAGCACTGG
GGCCAGATGGTAAGCCCTCCCGTATCGTAGTTATCTACACGACGGGGAGTCAGGCAACTATGGATGAACG
AAATAGACAGATCGCTGAGATAGGTGCCTCACTGATTAAGCATTGGTAACTGTCAGACCAAGTTTACTCA
TATATACTTTAGATTGATTTAAAACTTCATTTTTAATTTAAAAGGATCTAGGTGAAGATCCTTTTTGATA
ATCTCATGACCAAAATCCCTTAACGTGAGTTTTCGTTCCACTGAGCGTCAGACCCCGTAGAAAAGATCAA
AGGATCTTCTTGAGATCCTTTTTTTCTGCGCGTAATCTGCTGCTTGCAAACAAAAAAACCACCGCTACCA
GCGGTGGTTTGTTTGCCGGATCAAGAGCTACCAACTCTTTTTCCGAAGGTAACTGGCTTCAGCAGAGCGC
AGATACCAAATACTGTTCTTCTAGTGTAGCCGTAGTTAGGCCACCACTTCAAGAACTCTGTAGCACCGCC
TACATACCTCGCTCTGCTAATCCTGTTACCAGTGGCTGCTGCCAGTGGCGATAAGTCGTGTCTTACCGGG
TTGGACTCAAGACGATAGTTACCGGATAAGGCGCAGCGGTCGGGCTGAACGGGGGGTTCGTGCACACAGC
CCAGCTTGGAGCGAACGACCTACACCGAACTGAGATACCTACAGCGTGAGCTATGAGAAAGCGCCACGCT
TCCCGAAGGGAGAAAGGCGGACAGGTATCCGGTAAGCGGCAGGGTCGGAACAGGAGAGCGCACGAGGGAG
CTTCCAGGGGGAAACGCCTGGTATCTTTATAGTCCTGTCGGGTTTCGCCACCTCTGACTTGAGCGTCGAT
TTTTGTGATGCTCGTCAGGGGGGCGGAGCCTATGGAAAAACGCCAGCAACGCGGCCTTTTTACGGTTCCT
GGCCTTTTGCTGGCCTTTTGCTCACATGTTCTTTCCTGCGTTATCCCCTGATTCTGTGGATAACCGTATT
ACCGCCTTTGAGTGAGCTGATACCGCTCGCCGCAGCCGAACGACCGAGCGCAGCGAGTCAGTGAGCGAGG
AAGCGGAAGAGCGCCCAATACGCAAACCGCCTCTCCCCGCGCGTTGGCCGATTCATTAATGCAGCTGGCA
CGACAGGTTTCCCGACTGGAAAGCGGGCAGTGAGCGCAACGCAATTAATGTGAGTTAGCTCACTCATTAG
GCACCCCAGGCTTTACACTTTATGCTTCCGGCTCGTATGTTGTGTGGAATTGTGAGCGGATAACAATTTC
ACACAGGAAACAGCTATGACC
Features (pLannotate 1.2.2; 16 found; start..end, strand, type, name):
     17..35      +  promoter       SP6 promoter: promoter for bacteriophage SP6 RNA polymerase
    894..1777    -  CDS            HaloTag® (fragment): modified bacterial dehalogenase that forms covalent bonds with chloroalkane derivatives
   1788..1843    -  CDS            P2A (fragment): 2A peptide from porcine teschovirus-1 polyprotein Eukaryotic ribosomes fail to insert a peptide bond between the Gly and Pro residues, yielding separate polypeptides.
   1853..2449    -  CDS            PuroR: puromycin N-acetyltransferase; pac from Streptomyces alboniger; confers resistance to puromycin
   2921..3025    +  CDS            PTCD3 (fragment): PTCD3_HUMAN - Also known as MRPS39. Experimental evidence at protein level: Swiss-Prot protein existence level 1. Mitochondrial RNA-binding protein that has a role in mitochondrial translation. From Homo sapiens (Human).
   3264..3282    -  promoter       T7 promoter: promoter for bacteriophage T7 RNA polymerase
   3285..3442    +  CDS            lacZα (fragment): LacZα fragment of β-galactosidase; lacZ fragment
   3446..3874    +  rep_origin     f1 ori (sequence partly withheld): f1 bacteriophage origin of replication; arrow indicates direction of (+) strand synthesis
   3902..3952    -  misc_feature   bom (fragment): basis of mobility region from pBR322
   3979..4083    +  promoter       AmpR promoter: bla
   4084..4944    +  CDS            AmpR: β-lactamase; bla; confers resistance to ampicillin, carbenicillin, and related antibiotics
   5115..5703    +  rep_origin     ori: high-copy-number ColE1/pMB1/pBR322/pUC origin of replication
   5886..5978    +  CDS            lacI (fragment): lac repressor; lacI; The lac repressor binds to the lac operator to inhibit transcription in E. coli. This inhibition can be relieved by adding lactose or isopropyl-β-D-thiogalactopyranoside (IPTG).
   5991..6012    +  protein_bind   CAP binding site: CAP binding activates transcription in the presence of cAMP. E. coli catabolite activator protein
   6027..6057    +  promoter       lac promoter: promoter for the E. coli lac operon
   6065..6081    +  protein_bind   lac operator: The lac repressor binds to the lac operator to inhibit transcription in E. coli. This inhibition can be relieved by adding lactose or isopropyl-β-D-thiogalactopyranoside (IPTG). lac repressor encoded by lacI
