[The description below was written by a language model from this plasmid's Addgene catalogue record and pLannotate feature annotations shown in this document.]
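Description:
pGEM-HaloTag-RPA194 is a homology-directed repair donor plasmid built in the pGEM-T Easy cloning backbone. It is used with CRISPR/Cas9 to add a HaloTag to the endogenous human POLR1A gene, which encodes RPA194, the largest subunit of RNA polymerase I. The 6.1 kb plasmid is propagated in E. coli at high copy from a ColE1/pUC-type origin and selected with ampicillin through the bla gene. It retains the usual pGEM elements: an f1 origin, flanking SP6 and T7 promoters, and the lac promoter/operator with a lacZα fragment interrupted by the insert.

The roughly 3.2 kb insert lies between the SP6 and T7 promoters on the reverse strand. Its annotated core is a puromycin N-acetyltransferase coding sequence, followed by a P2A peptide and then HaloTag. No mammalian promoter is annotated, which suggests that after correct integration the cassette is expressed from the native POLR1A promoter. Ribosomal skipping at P2A would then release the puromycin resistance protein separately from an N-terminally Halo-tagged RPA194, consistent with the catalogue's N-terminal tag designation, so puromycin selection would enrich for in-frame knock-ins.

The unannotated stretches on either side of the cassette are presumably the genomic homology arms, although the record does not define their boundaries. A short match to PTCD3 falls within the upstream flank and most likely reflects neighbouring genomic sequence rather than a designed element. No guide RNA or Cas9 is present, so these must be supplied separately. HaloTag binds chloroalkane ligands covalently, so the tagged allele can be labelled with fluorescent ligands to image RNA polymerase I in living human cells. The associated publication concerns ribosomal DNA transcription and phase separation.
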