Addgene plasmid #247353: pGEM-HaloTag-RPA194
Purpose: CRISPR/Cas9 donor plasmid to tag human RPA194 with Halo tag
Depositing lab: Kazuhiro Maeshima. Publication: Transcriptional suppression of ribosomal DNA with phase separation. Ide S, Imai R, Ochi H, Maeshima K. Sci Adv. 2020 Oct 14;6(42). pii: 6/42/eabb5953. doi: 10.1126/sciadv.abb5953. Print 2020 Oct. PubMed 33055158.
Backbone
  Vector backbone: pGEM-T Easy
  Backbone manufacturer: Promega
  Vector type: CRISPR
  Selectable markers: Puromycin
Growth in bacteria
  Bacterial resistance: Ampicillin, 100 μg/mL
  Growth temperature: 37°C
  Growth strain: DH5alpha
  Copy number: High Copy
Gene/Insert
  Gene/Insert name: RPA194 (POLR1A)
  Species: H. sapiens (human)
  Insert size (bp): 3241
  Entrez Gene: POLR1A (a.k.a. A190, AFDCIN, HLD27, RPA1, RPA190, RPA194, RPO1-4, RPO14)
  Tag / fusion protein: HaloTag (N terminal on insert)
  Cloning method: Other
  Sequencing primers: 5′ M13 Forward
Terms and licenses: Academic/Nonprofit Terms; Industry Terms: Not Available to Industry
How to cite: pGEM-HaloTag-RPA194 was a gift from Kazuhiro Maeshima (Addgene plasmid # 247353 ; http://n2t.net/addgene:247353 ; RRID:Addgene_247353)
